>Addgene plasmid #58137 | tdTomato-TOMM20-N-10 | depositor partial sequence | sequence record 89271 | insert sequence
AGATCCGCTAGCGCCACCATGGTGGGTCGGAACAGCGCCATCGCCGCCGGTGTATGCGGGGCCCTTTTCA
TTGGGTACTGCATCTACTTCGACCGCAAAAGACGAAGTGACCCCAACTTCAAGAACAGGCTTCGAGAACG
AAGAAAGAAACAGAAGCTTGCCAAGGAGAGAGCTGGGCTTTCCAAGTTACCTGACCTTAAAGATGCTGAA
GCTGTTCAGAAGTTCTTCCTTGAAGAAATACAGCTTGGTGAAGAGTTACTAGCTCAAGGTGAATATGAGA
AGGGCGTAGACCATCTGACAAATGCAATTGCTGTGTGTGGACAGCCACAGCAGTTACTGCAGGTCTTACA
GCAAACTCTTCCACCACCAGTGTTCCAGATGCTTCTGACTAAGCTCCCAACAATTAGTCAGAGAATTGTA
AGTGCTCAGAGCTTGGCTGAAGATGATGTGGAAGGCGGTAGCGGGGATCCACCGGTCGCCACCATGGTGA
GCAAGGGCGAGGAGGTCATCAAAGAGTTCATGCGCTTCAAGGTGCGCATGGAGGGCTCCATGAACGGCCA
CGAGTTCGAGATCGAGGGCGAGGGCGAGGGCCGCCCCTACGAGGGCACCCAGACCGCCAAGCTGAAGGTG
ACCAAGGGCGGCCCCCTGCCCTTCGCCTGGGACATCCTGTCCCCCCAGTTCATGTACGGCTCCAAGGCGT
ACGTGAAGCACCCCGCCGACATCCCCGATTACAAGAAGCTGTCCTTCCCCGAGGGCTTCAAGTGGGAGCG
CGTGATGAACTTCGAGGACGGCGGTCTGGTGACCGTGACCCAGGACTCCTCCCTGCAGGACGGCACGCTG
ATCTACAAGGTGAAGATGCGCGGCACCAACTTCCCCCCCGACGGCCCCGTAATGCAGAAGAAGACCATGG
GCTGGGAGGCCTCCACCGAGCGCCTGTACCCCCGCGACGGCGTGCTGAAGGGCGAGATCCACCAGGCCCT
GAAGCTGAAGGACGGCGGCCACTACCTGGTGGAGTTCAAGACCATCTACATGGCCAAGAAGCCCGTGCAA
CTGCCCGGCTACTACTACGTGGACACCAAGCTGGACATCACCTCCCACAACGAGGACTACACCATCGTGG
AACAGTACGAGCGCTCCGAGGGCCGCCACCACCTGTTCCTGGGGCATGGCACCGGCAGCACCGGCAGCGG
CAGCTCCGGCACCGCCTCCTCCGAGGACAACAACATGGCCGTCATCAAAGAGTTCATGCGCTTCAAGGTG
CGCATGGAGGGCTCCATGAACGGCCACGAGTTCGAGATCGAGGGCGAGGGCGAGGGCCGCCCCTACGAGG
GCACCCAGACCGCCAAGCTGAAGGTGACCAAGGGCGGCCCCCTGCCCTTCGCCTGGGACATCCTGTCCCC
CCAGTTCATGTACGGCTCCAAGGCGTACGTGAAGCACCCCGCCGACATCCCCGATTACAAGAAGCTGTCC
TTCCCCGAGGGCTTCAAGTGGGAGCGCGTGATGAACTTCGAGGACGGCGGTCTGGTGACCGTGACCCAGG
ACTCCTCCCTGCAGGACGGCACGCTGATCTACAAGGTGAAGATGCGCGGCACCAACTTCCCCCCCGACGG
CCCCGTAATGCAGAAGAAGACCATGGGCTGGGAGGCCTCCACCGAGCGCCTGTACCCCCGCGACGGCGTG
CTGAAGGGCGAGATCCACCAGGCCCTGAAGCTGAAGGACGGCGGCCACTACCTGGTGGAGTTCAAGACCA
TCTACATGGCCAAGAAGCCCGTGCAACTGCCCGGCTACTACTACGTGGACACCAAGCTGGACATCACCTC
CCACAACGAGGACTACACCATCGTGGAACAGTACGAGCGCTCCGAGGGCCGCCACCACCTGTTCCTGTAC
GGCATGGACGAGCTGTACAAGTAAGCGGCCGCGACTCTAGATCATAATCAGCCATACCACATT
