>Addgene plasmid #58137 | tdTomato-TOMM20-N-10 | addgene partial sequence | sequence record 108081 | mCherryseq-R 5'-cctcctcgcccttgctcaccat-3'
GCCTTCCACATCATCTTCAGCCAAGCTCTGAGCACTTACAATTCTCTGACTAATTGTTGGGAGCTTAGTC
AGAAGCATCTGGAACACTGGTGGTGGAAGAGTTTGCTGTAAGACCTGCAGTAACTGCTGTGGCTGTCCAC
ACACAGCAATTGCATTTGTCAGATGGTCTACGCCCTTCTCATATTCACCTTGAGCTAGTAACTCTTCACC
AAGCTGTATTTCTTCAAGGAAGAACTTCTGAACAGCTTCAGCATCTTTAAGGTCAGGTAACTTGGAAAGC
CCAGCTCTCTCCTTGGCAAGCTTCTGTTTCTTTCTTCGTTCTCGAAGCCTGTTCTTGAAGTTGGGGTCAC
TTCGTCTTTTGCGGTCGAAGTAGATGCAGTACCCAATGAAAAGGGCCCCGCATACACCGGCGGCGATGGC
GCTGTTCCGACCCACCATGGTGGCGCTAGCGGATCTGACGGTTCACTAAACCAGCTCTGCTTATATAGAC
CTCCCACCGTACACGCCTACCGCCCATTTGCGTCAATGGGGCGGAGTTGTTACGACATTTTGGAAAGTCC
CGTTGATTTTGGTGCCAAAACAAACTCCCATTGACGTCAATGGGGTGGAGACTTGGAAATCCCCGTGAGT
CAAACCGCTATCCACGCCCATTGATGTACTGCCAAAACCGCATCACCATGGTAATAGCGATGACTAATAC
GTAGATGTACTGCCAAGTAGGAAAGTCCCATAAGGTCATGTACTGGGCATAATGCCAGGCGGGCCATTTA
CCGTCATTGACGTCAATAGGGGGCGTACTTGGCATATGATACACTTGATGTACTGCCAAGTGGGCAGTTT
ACCGTAAATACTCCACCCATTGACGTCAATGGAAAGTCCCTATGGCGTTA
