[The description below was written by a language model from this plasmid's Addgene catalogue record.]
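Description:
tdTomato-TOMM20-N-10 is a mammalian expression plasmid built on the tdTomato-N1 backbone (about 4.75 kb without the insert), designed to label the outer mitochondrial membrane with a red fluorescent protein. It is maintained as a high-copy plasmid in E. coli under kanamycin selection, and it carries a neomycin resistance marker that allows G418 selection of transfected mammalian cells, for example to derive stable lines. The record does not include a feature table, so the specific origin of replication and the elements driving the resistance marker are not stated.

The insert is human TOMM20 (also known as TOM20, MAS20 or MOM19), a receptor subunit of the translocase of the outer mitochondrial membrane. It is expressed from the CMV promoter, a strong constitutive promoter in most mammalian cell types, and is fused in frame to tdTomato, which sits at the C terminus of TOMM20 as supplied by the N1-style backbone. Placing the fluorescent protein downstream leaves the N-terminal end of TOMM20, which normally anchors the protein in the outer membrane, free to direct targeting. The "10" in the name probably refers to the linker length between the two parts, but the record does not confirm this. The listed 3′ sequencing primer suggests an SV40 polyadenylation signal follows the fusion.

tdTomato is a bright tandem-dimer red fluorescent protein, with recorded excitation and emission maxima of 554 nm and 581 nm. The construct is used as a localization marker for visualising mitochondria, specifically the outer membrane, by fluorescence microscopy in live or fixed mammalian cells, and can be combined with spectrally distinct markers for colocalization studies.
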