Addgene plasmid #58137: tdTomato-TOMM20-N-10
Purpose: Localization: Outer Mitochondrial Membrane, Excitation: 554, Emission: 581
Depositing lab: Michael Davidson. Depositing organization: Florida State University, Tallahassee.
Backbone
  Vector backbone: tdTomato-N1
  Backbone size w/o insert (bp): 4750
  Vector type: Mammalian Expression
  Selectable markers: Neomycin (select with G418)
Growth in bacteria
  Bacterial resistance: Kanamycin, 50 μg/mL
  Growth temperature: 37°C
  Growth strain: DH5alpha
  Copy number: High Copy
Gene/Insert
  Gene/Insert name: TOMM20 (alt name: NM_014765.2)
  Species: H. sapiens (human)
  Entrez Gene: TOMM20 (a.k.a. MAS20, MOM19, TOM20)
  Promoter: CMV
  Tag / fusion protein: tdTomato (C terminal on backbone)
  Cloning method: Unknown
  Sequencing primers: 5′ CMV-F; 3′ SV40pA-R
Terms and licenses: Academic/Nonprofit Terms; Industry Terms: Not Available to Industry
Depositor comments: . Excitation = 554; Emission = 581
How to cite: tdTomato-TOMM20-N-10 was a gift from Michael Davidson (Addgene plasmid # 58137 ; http://n2t.net/addgene:58137 ; RRID:Addgene_58137)
